Addgene plasmid #236326: C6orf89-P3
Purpose: Study the role and mechanism of the 3' UTR in regulating C6orf89-P3 gene function.
Depositing lab: Angela Ting. Depositing organization: University of Texas MD Anderson Cancer Center. Publication: Differentiation in the human urothelia is defined by distinct alternative polyadenylation. Le NB, Sona S, Santo B, Zhang Y, Ou R, Schweickart RA, Kochat V, Padron WI, Rai K, Lee SH, Yi JM, Wessely O, Lee BH, Ting AH. Cell Rep. 2026 Jan 13;45(1):116839. doi: 10.1016/j.celrep.2025.116839. PubMed 41533515.
Backbone
  Vector backbone: pmirGLO Dual-Luciferase miRNA Target Expression Vector
  Vector type: Mammalian Expression
Growth in bacteria
  Bacterial resistance: Ampicillin, 100 μg/mL
  Growth temperature: 37°C
  Growth strain: DH5alpha
  Copy number: High Copy
Gene/Insert
  Gene/Insert name: C6orf89-P3 3'UTR
  Species: H. sapiens (human)
  Entrez Gene: C6orf89 (a.k.a. FLJ25357, MGC126060, MGC126061, MGC126062)
  Cloning method: Gibson Cloning
Terms and licenses: Academic/Nonprofit Terms; Industry Terms: Not Available to Industry
How to cite: C6orf89-P3 was a gift from Angela Ting (Addgene plasmid # 236326 ; http://n2t.net/addgene:236326 ; RRID:Addgene_236326)
