[The description below was written by a language model from this plasmid's Addgene catalogue record and pLannotate feature annotations shown in this document.]
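Description:
C6orf89-P3 is a mammalian dual-luciferase reporter plasmid built on the pmirGLO Dual-Luciferase miRNA Target Expression Vector, carrying a 3' UTR of the human C6orf89 gene introduced by Gibson cloning. It is propagated in E. coli as a high-copy plasmid through a ColE1/pUC-type origin and selected with ampicillin via the β-lactamase gene. A ColE1 cer site is also annotated, which helps keep the plasmid monomeric.

The primary reporter is the synthetic firefly luciferase gene luc2, driven by a PGK promoter (annotated as the mouse phosphoglycerate kinase 1 promoter). Between the end of luc2 and the residual multiple cloning site and SV40 poly(A) signal lies a stretch of roughly 5.5 kb that is largely unannotated. This position matches where pmirGLO accepts 3' UTR inserts, so it presumably holds the C6orf89-P3 3' UTR, although the feature table does not label it. The short "C9orf85" fragment called inside this region, like the small tnpA, large T antigen, SET1, T7 terminator, bom and M13 ori fragments elsewhere, is probably an incidental homology match rather than a functional part.

A second cassette uses the SV40 enhancer/early promoter to express human codon-optimized Renilla luciferase, followed by a neomycin phosphotransferase sequence (NeoR/KanR) and a synthetic poly(A) signal. It provides an internal normalization control and potentially G418 selection in mammalian cells.

Because the test UTR sits downstream of firefly luciferase, changes in the firefly-to-Renilla ratio report the UTR's effect on transcript stability or translation. The stated purpose is to study how the 3' UTR regulates C6orf89 function, in the context of work on alternative polyadenylation in human urothelial differentiation. "P3" may denote a particular polyadenylation-site isoform, but the record does not define it.
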