Features (pLannotate 1.2.2; 19 found; start..end, strand, type, name):
      1..589     +  rep_origin     ori: high-copy-number ColE1/pMB1/pBR322/pUC origin of replication
    747..1607    -  CDS            AmpR: β-lactamase; bla; confers resistance to ampicillin, carbenicillin, and related antibiotics
   1608..1712    -  promoter       AmpR promoter: bla
   1755..1847    +  CDS            tnpA (fragment): TN5P_ECOLX - Also known as tnp. Experimental evidence at protein level: Swiss-Prot protein existence level 1. Mediates transposition of transposon Tn5 by a 'cut and paste' mechanism. First, the monomeric transposase binds the 19 bp inverted DNA repeats flanking the transposon. Then, dimerization of the DNA- bound transposase creates a synaptic DNA complex. After nicking of the first DNA strand, excision of the transposon proceeds through a series of intermediates. The transposase then mediates the insertion of the transposon at a new site by strand transfer. The activity of the wild- type tran
   1868..1916    -  polyA_signal   poly(A) signal: synthetic polyadenylation signal
   1980..2772    -  CDS            NeoR/KanR (fragment): aminoglycoside phosphotransferase from Tn5; aph(3')-II (or nptII); confers resistance to neomycin, kanamycin, and G418 (Geneticin®)
   2823..3755    -  CDS            hRluc: Renilla luciferase human codon-optimized
   3806..4163    -  promoter       SV40 promoter: SV40 enhancer and early promoter
   4228..4279    +  misc_feature   bom (fragment): basis of mobility region from pBR322
   4280..4312    -  rep_origin     M13 ori (fragment): M13 bacteriophage origin of replication; arrow indicates direction of (+) strand synthesis
   4317..4385    +  CDS            large T antigen (fragment): large T antigen from SV40 (simian virus 40)
   4408..4529    +  polyA_signal   SV40 poly(A) signal: SV40 polyadenylation signal
   4551..4570    -  terminator     T7 terminator (fragment): transcription terminator for bacteriophage T7 RNA polymerase
   4578..4627    -  CDS            SET1 (fragment): solubility-enhancement tag derived from T7 phage gene 10B
   4634..4657    -  misc_feature   MCS (fragment): pUC18/19 multiple cloning site
   7097..7303    +  CDS            C9orf85 (fragment): CI085_HUMAN - Experimental evidence at protein level: Swiss-Prot protein existence level 1. From Homo sapiens (Human).
  10216..11868   -  CDS            luciferase: firefly luciferase synthetic luc2 version of the luciferase gene
  11915..12414   -  promoter       PGK promoter: mouse phosphoglycerate kinase 1 promoter
  12471..12754   -  misc_feature   cer region: ColE1-derived recombination site that helps to maintain plasmids as monomers
>Addgene plasmid #236326 | C6orf89-P3 | addgene full sequence | sequence record 472279 | Addgene NGS Result
TTGAAATCCTTTTTTTCTGCGCGTAATCTGCTGCTTGCAAACAAAAAAACCACCGCTACCAGCGGTGGTT
TGTTTGCCGGATCAAGAGCTACCAACTCTTTTTCCGAAGGTAACTGGCTTCAGCAGAGCGCAGATACCAA
ATACTGTCCTTCTAGTGTAGCCGTAGTTAGGCCACCACTTCAAGAACTCTGTAGCACCGCCTACATACCT
CGCTCTGCTAATCCTGTTACCAGTGGCTGCTGCCAGTGGCGATAAGTCGTGTCTTACCGGGTTGGACTCA
AGACGATAGTTACCGGATAAGGCGCAGCGGTCGGGCTGAACGGGGGGTTCGTGCACACAGCCCAGCTTGG
AGCGAACGACCTACACCGAACTGAGATACCTACAGCGTGAGCTATGAGAAAGCGCCACGCTTCCCGAAGG
GAGAAAGGCGGACAGGTATCCGGTAAGCGGCAGGGTCGGAACAGGAGAGCGCACGAGGGAGCTTCCAGGG
GGAAACGCCTGGTATCTTTATAGTCCTGTCGGGTTTCGCCACCTCTGACTTGAGCGTCGATTTTTGTGAT
GCTCGTCAGGGGGGCGGAGCCTATGGAAAAACGCCAGCAACGCGGCCTTTTTACGGTTCCTGGCCTTTTG
CTGGCCTTTTGCTCACATGTTCTTTCCTGCGTTATCCCCTGATTCTGTGGATAACCGTATTACCGCCTTT
GAGTGAGCTGATACCGGTTGGGCGTCGCTTGGTCGGTCATTTCGAATTACCAATGCTTAATCAGTGAGGC
ACCTATCTCAGCGATCTGTCTATTTCGTTCATCCATAGTTGCCTGACTCCCCGTCGTGTAGATAACTACG
ATACGGGAGGGCTTACCATCTGGCCCCAGTGCTGCAATGATACCGCGAGACCCACGCTCACCGGCTCCAG
ATTTATCAGCAATAAACCAGCCAGCCGGAAGGGCCGAGCGCAGAAGTGGTCCTGCAACTTTATCCGCCTC
CATCCAGTCTATTAATTGTTGCCGGGAAGCTAGAGTAAGTAGTTCGCCAGTTAATAGTTTGCGCAACGTT
GTTGCCATTGCTACAGGCATCGTGGTGTCACGCTCGTCGTTTGGTATGGCTTCATTCAGCTCCGGTTCCC
AACGATCAAGGCGAGTTACATGATCCCCCATGTTGTGCAAAAAAGCGGTTAGCTCCTTCGGTCCTCCGAT
AGTTGTCAGAAGTAAGTTGGCCGCAGTGTTATCACTCATGGTTATGGCAGCACTGCATAATTCTCTTACT
GTCATGCCATCCGTAAGATGCTTTTCTGTGACTGGTGAGTACTCAACCAAGTCATTCTGAGAATAGTGTA
TGCGGCGACCGAGTTGCTCTTGCCCGGCGTCAATACGGGATAATACCGCGCCACATAGCAGAACTTTGAA
AGTGCTCATCATTGGAAAACGTTCTTCGGGGCGAAAACTCTCAAGGATCTTACCGCTGTTGAGATCCAGT
TCGATGTAACCCACTCGTGCACCCAACTGATCTTCAGCATCTTTTACTTTCACCAGCGTTTCTGGGTGAG
CAAAAACAGGAAGGCAAAATGCCGCAAAAAAGGGAATAAGGGCGACACGGAAATGTTGAATACTCATACT
CTTCCTTTTTCAATATTATTGAAGCATTTATCAGGGTTATTGTCTCATGAGCGGATACATATTTGAATGT
ATTTAGAAAAATAAACAAATAGGGGTTCCGCGCACATTTCCCCGAAAAGTGCCACCTGACGTCTAAGAAA
CCATTACGTAGAAAGCCAGTCCGCAGAAACGGTGCTGACCCCGGATGAATGTCAGCTACTGGGCTATCTG
GACAAGGGAAAACGCAAGCGCAAAGAGGATCCTTATCGCTATCGATTCACACAAAAAACCAACACACAGA
TGTAATGAAAATAAAGATATTTTATTGCGGCCATCGTGATGGCAGGTTGGGCGTCGCTTGGTCGGTCATT
TCGAACCCCAGAGTCCCGCTCAGAAGAACTCGTCAAGAAGGCGATAGAAGGCGATGCGCTGCGAATCGGG
AGCGGCGATACCGTAAAGCACGAGGAAGCGGTCAGCCCATTCGCCGCCAAGCTCTTCAGCAATATCACGG
GTAGCCAACGCTATGTCCTGATAGCGGTCCGCCACACCCAGCCGGCCACAGTCGATGAATCCAGAAAAGC
GGCCATTTTCCACCATGATATTCGGCAAGCAGGCATCGCCATGGGTCACGACGAGATCCTCGCCGTCGGG
CATGCGCGCCTTGAGCCTGGCGAACAGTTCGGCTGGCGCGAGCCCCTGATGCTCTTCGTCCAGATCATCC
TGATCGACAAGACCGGCTTCCATCCGAGTACGTGCTCGCTCGATGCGATGTTTCGCTTGGTGGTCGAATG
GGCAGGTAGCCGGATCAAGCGTATGCAGCCGCCGCATTGCATCAGCCATGATGGATACTTTCTCGGCAGG
AGCAAGGTGAGATGACAGGAGATCCTGCCCCGGCACTTCGCCCAATAGCAGCCAGTCCCTTCCCGCTTCA
GTGACAACGTCGAGCACAGCTGCGCAAGGAACGCCCGTCGTGGCCAGCCACGATAGCCGCGCTGCCTCGT
CCTGCAGTTCATTCAGGGCACCGGACAGGTCGGTCTTGACAAAAAGAACCGGGCGCCCCTGCGCTGACAG
CCGGAACACGGCGGCATCAGAGCAGCCGATTGTCTGTTGTGCCCAGTCATAGCCGAATAGCCTCTCCACC
CAAGCGGCCGGAGAACCTGCGTGCAATCCATCTTGTTCAATCCCTCCGGAGCCTCCGCCACCTGATCCGC
CACCTCCGCTCCCACCACCGGTCTGCTCGTTCTTCAGCACGCGCTCCACGAAGCTCTTGATGTACTTACC
CATTTCATCTGGAGCGTCCTCCTGGCTGAAGTGGAGGCCCTTCACCTTCACGAACTCGGTGTTAGGGAAC
TTCTTAGCTCCCTCGACAATAGCGTTGGAAAAGAACCCAGGGTCGGACTCGATGAACATCTTAGGCAGAT
CGTCGCTGGCCCGAAGGTAGGCGTTGTAGTTGCGGACAATCTGGACGACGTCGGGCTTGCCTCCCTTAAC
GAGAGGGATCTCGCGAGGCCAGGAGAGGGTAGGCCGTCTAACCTCGCCCTTCTCCTTGAATGGCTCCAGG
TAGGCAGCGAACTCCTCAGGCTCCAGTTTCCGCATGATCTTGCTTGGGAGCATGGTCTCGACGAAGAAGT
TATTCTCAAGCACCATTTTCTCGCCCTCTTCGCTCTTGATCAGGGCGATATCCTCCTCGATGTCAGGCCA
CTCGTCCCAGGACTCGATCACGTCCACGACACTCTCAGCATGGACGATGGCCTTGATCTTGTCTTGGTGC
TCGTAGGAGTAGTGAAAGGCCAGACAAGCCCCCCAGTCGTGGCCCACAAAGATGATTTTCTTTGGAAGGT
TCAGCAGCTCGAACCAAGCGGTGAGGTACTTGTAGTGATCCAGGAGGCGATATGAGCCATTCCCGCTCTT
GCCGGACTTACCCATTCCGATCAGATCAGGGATGATGCATCTAGCCACGGGCTCGATGTGAGGCACGACG
TGCCTCCACAGGTAGCTGGAGGCAGCGTTACCATGCAGAAAAATCACGGCGTTCTCGGCGTGCTTCTCGG
AATCATAGTAGTTGATGAAGGAGTCCAGCACGTTCATTTGCTTGCAGCGAGCCCACCACTGAGGCCCAGT
GATCATGCGTTTGCGTTGCTCGGGGTCGTACACCTTGGAAGCCATGGTGGCTCCAGCCTTTGGTTCGAGA
CTGTTGTGTCAGAAGAATCAAGCTTTTTGCAAAAGCCTAGGCCTCCAAAAAAGCCTCCTCACTACTTCTG
GAATAGCTCAGAGGCCGAGGCGGCCTCGGCCTCTGCATAAATAAAAAAAATTAGTCAGCCATGGGGCGGA
GAATGGGCGGAACTGGGCGGAGTTAGGGGCGGGATGGGCGGAGTTAGGGGCGGGACTATGGTTGCTGACT
AATTGAGATGCATGCTTTGCATACTTCTGCCTGCTGGGGAGCCTGGGGACTTTCCACACCTGGTTGCTGA
CTAATTGAGATGCATGCTTTGCATACTTCTGCCTGCTGGGGAGCCTGGGGACTTTCCACACCCTAACTGA
CACACATTCCACAGCTGGTTCTTTCCGCCTCAGAAGGTACCTAACCAAGTTCCTCTTTCAGAGGTTATTT
CAGGCCATGGTGCTGCGCAGATCCGCGTATGCGGTGTGAAATACCGCACAGATGCGTAAGGAGAAAATAC
CGCATCAGGAAATTGTAAGCGTTAATATTTTGTTAAAATTCGATTTTACCACATTTGTAGAGGTTTTACT
TGCTTAAAAAAACCTCCCACATCTCCCCCTGAACCTGAAACATAAAATGAATGCAATTGTTGTTGTTAAC
TTGTTTATTGCAGCTTATAATGGTTACAAATAAAGCAATAGCATCACAAATTTCACAAATAAAGCATTTT
TTTCACTGCATTCTAGTTGTGGTTTGTCCAAACTCATCAATGTATCTTATCATGTCTGCTCGAAGCGGCC
GCCCCAAGGGGTTATGCTAGTTATTGCTCAGCGGTGGCAGCAGCCAACTCAGCTTCCTTTCGGGCTTTGT
TAGCAGCCGGATCAGCTTGCATGCCTGCAGGTCGACTTTCTTATCAACCAACACTTTTAATTGCAAAAAG
TAAAAACCTTCATTACAATAAACTTTAATTTACATACATTCTTCACATGGTGGAAGTCTTTACCAGTTTG
TAGTATCCTGCACTTGAACACATACTAAAAGCTCAAGCCATTCAGAGCCGCTGTGGCTGTGACAGCTGCC
TGCCTCCCTCTGCTCCCTGGGACCATCCAGGGCCACCACACCCTGCTCCCGGAAGGAGAGCTGCAGCTGA
CCCTGGCACCTGTCCCCGATGATGGCGGGAGCACTGCGCTGAGTCCCTGTCTTGCCTGTGACTCCTCCTT
CCCCGACCCTCGGCATTGGTTACTGACCCTTCCCCAGGGTGGAGGTGAAGGAAGGGAAGACTGCAGCCAA
CATTTTTCTGAGGGTAAAACTGTGGAAAGAAGTATGGAGGGAAGCCTGTCTGGATAAGATGGGGCTTTCT
GGGAATGTCATGTGTCTGCTGGCTCCTGTCACCTCCCTGGAAGGGTCCACAGTGCTGGGGGGTTGCAGTG
TGAAGAATGGGATGCTACTGTGAGTAAGGGTGGCTGCACAGGTGAGCCCCCTGCCCCAAGGAGCTGCTGT
GGGGAGCGATGGTGTCAATGAAGCCTGGCACAGAGAAGATGTCCCAACTCCCCAGTTTCTGTCTGAAACT
CAGACCTCGGCTGGGTTCCTTTCTCCACACAGTGCTTGCCGCCATGGCTCATTCTTGGATTGATGGCTGC
TGCCTGCCTGACAGACACACTAGGCAGAGGCGGAAGGGTCTCTGGTCCAGCCCTGTCAAATCCTGACAGT
TCCAGGCCTCCACTTAGTTATGTAACATTCCTTCCCTCCACTAGTCTGAAAAAGTCTGGACATTTCGCAG
TCTCCAGGGAGAGGAATATGACAGATGTATTTGGCACTAATGCTTAAATTATGCAGGGCAGGGAAACCAG
AGACACTGAGGGACCTGGACAACAGACAAGCTGGCTGAGGGTTTCTCTTCAAGGCCAGCATTTAGTCACA
CTGCGTCCACGGTGGGTGGACTTGGATGTGGTGCACGAGAAGGAGAGCACCTGTCCGTCTCCCTGACATG
CTTCTGGAAGAGGCTGCTGGGGATGTGGAGACTGGGGGTGGGGAGGACAGGGAAATGCCTGCTGCTGGTG
ACACAAACACATTCCCGGAGGCTTCCGTGTTTCATTTGCTACAGAGCTGTCTCCACAAGCGCCTTCACTC
TCCTAGCTTCCTGACCCTGCCATGCATCGGTTCTGTACACAACATCTGCAGGTCCAAATACAGAGAGAAT
TTCAGCCTAAAGTACAACTTTAAAGCATATCTCTGACACTCCCTTCCTTCAACAAATTGTAGTGGGTGAT
GGGTCACCACTGAAAGGTAATGAGTGTGGAACTTGTATACTCAAGAGAGCTTTTCCTTCATTGTCAGGAG
AGCTCAAAATCCTAAGAGGCCCTTCTGTTTATAACTGATTCTCGAAAGGTAGACAAAATTGCCTCTCTCT
GTGCAAACAGACATGCGCCTTTCTCTCTCTTTCTCCTATAACCTGGCTTTCTCCTTTATGGACAAGGAGA
TGCAAACATTTGCTTTGGGGTTTGAACATTCACTACGAAAGTGACTGGGTAATAAGCAAACTCATTCCAG
GCTGTATTAAAATGACTGAGGCCATCACCTGCAGCTAAGAAATGTGAGTTTTTGTTTTAAAGTAAGTGTA
CACTGAGTCCTATGCTGGGTTTTGGTAGAAGGGAACAGAAAACCAAGAATTGAAAAACAAGTGATGTAAA
CTCCAAGGGGACCCACAACTGGAATTGAGCAGAGTCCCTCCTCTGTCACACATCTGGAAGAATGTGGAGA
CAGGAAAATGGCTGGACACAGTTGTGTTTCAGCTACATTCACTCTTAAAAAGAGTTTTCAAATGGGGAGG
GGAAAAGTGAAAGGATTTTTATAAAAGTCATATGGTTAGATTCTTTCCTCCTCCACTTCTGTCCAGCAGA
GTTTTAAAAACAAACCCTGCGGAGTTCCTGGCTTGCTGACCCCCATCCCTGGGTTCTCCCACCCCAACGG
AGGCACATCTGAGTCAACGACATCCACAGCTGTCTTCTTCGGCACCATGCCGTGATGCCGCAGGAAAATG
ATGTGCTATGGAACCAGCTACCTACCTGCCAGCGGTTAACTGCTCTAAGCCTCCACTTATTTACTTGCAA
AATGGGGATCTAACACCTACTTTACAGGATTGGGTGAAGATTAAAGGAGATCATGTATATCAGGCACTTT
GTAAACTGGAATGTACTAGACAAATGCTATTATTCCTTTCTCTCAGAACATGAGCCCCCCCAATCTGCTC
TCCTCTCCTCCCCTCCCCTCCCTTCCCTTTCCCTCCCCTCCCCTCTTCTTTTCTCTCTCTCTTTTTTTTT
TTCTTTTCTTTCCTTTCCTTTGACAGAGTTTCGCTCTGTCGCCCAGGCTGGAATGAAGTGGCACAATCTT
GGCTCACTGCAATCTCCGCCTCCCCGGTTCAAGCAATTTTCCTGCCTCAGCTTCCTGTGTAGCTGGGATT
ACAGGCGCCCACCATCACGCCTGGGTAATTTTTGTATTTTTAGTAGAGATGGGGTTTCACCCTGTTGGCC
AGGCTGGTCTTGAACTCCTGACCTCAAGTGATCTGCCTGCCTCAGCCTCCCAAAGTGCTGCAATTACAGG
TGTGAGCCACCATGCCCAGCTTGAACCACTTTTATTTTATTCCTTCTCTTCCCTAAAAAAAATTGAGGAT
AAGCTCTGCCTTTTTTCATCAACCATAATAAGTATGGTATCCATTCACTACTTGACTGCTGGAGAGCTCA
GGACATTTGGACAGAATGCTTCAAACTGGGGCCAAAGTAGCCTGTCTCCTCAGAGAGCTGACTTCTGGGC
ATACGCATCTCTGTAGTGGGAGGCCACATGAAAGTGAACCTAACTCATGTACAGAGGTCATCGCCATGTC
ACTTCCTAGTAAATGCTCAATAAACTTGTAAACCACCCCCTCTCTTTAGAGCCCTACAGTTTTGTTCTTA
TTGTGGTGGTGGAGGTGGGGAGTTGGTTAGGTGGTCTTATCGTCACCCTGCAGCCCCACTTTCTCATCCT
GACAACCCTCTTTCCCACACCGGGTCATACAGAGGGACTTTTGATGCTTCCAGCTAGATGGCAGGGGCAT
CCTGTGGCATCCTGCTGTGCAGGGCCTTGATCATCAGAAAGGGACTGGCTGGCAACCCCTAGCCACTCCT
GTCGCTCTGGCCAGTAGTAGATTCTGCTTATCAAAATTAACTTGAGAAGTTGAACTGCTTCTGTGTATGT
AGAAAACCCTCTTTGGAGAATTTTCCCCTAATACAAGTTTACATTCAAGTCTGAACTGGGTAGATTTTAA
GTAAAATGAGTAGTATATCCATAAAAGTCTCCACTTATCTTCTGCTACAGTCATTTTTTGTTGAAGTACA
AAATGGGACTTAGGGGACTTTCCCACGGGATGCCTCAGAATACCAACACATGCAAGGGTTTCTTATGGAC
ATTTAAGATGTGAAGGGCAAGAGTGAAATGGGGAAAGGAATACAGAGTAACTCACAGAAACAAAACAGAG
ATCTCAGTAATCAAAATAGTTGCTTTGTTCCTAAGAAACCCTCTCTTTTGTTAATGGGTCTGATTTTTAA
AAACTCTCAGAGGCCTCTAAAGCACTTGTTTACACATAGCCCTTCCCCATGTACAGCCAGGGTAAGGACA
CTGCAGAAGGCTGTAAAAGCTTGCACAAAGCCGGCCTCCAGATGATCCCTCTGACTTAAAACCTCTTAAA
TCATAACTGCTTAACAACATGACTTTCATACGTACACAAGTTTTGTTGTTCCTGTATTCATCCACACAAG
GGGTTGATTAAGAAAAAATTCCCTCAGGTACAGTTCATCGGAGTTTCACTGAAGCCCGTGGAGGAGGCTC
TGATGTTTCTATCCTGAGCTCTGTGAACTCTGCTTGTCCTTTGCAAGCCCATAGACAAACAGGCCATTCA
AGTGCTCAATGGTCCCCACTGCTGTTCATGAGACCCACAGAGAAAGAGGGCCTGAGAGATGAGATGCAGG
CTCCTCCAGGAATGAAGAGGGCTTCACAACCATCTTCACTCGTCATTGTCTGCCTCTGATCCATAATTCT
GACATAGACACCTACTGCATCCTTTGATTTCTGCAATTCAGAACCAGAGGCCAAAGTGTAGTTTGCTTTT
TCTTCATCTTGGCAATGGCATGACCAGTGGCCAGCTATCTAGTGGTGTCAATAAAAGAATAATAAAGAGA
GAAAAAAATAAAAGGAACAGGAAAAGAACATCCTTATTTACACCATTTGATTGCTACCTACTAAAAGCAC
TTAGGAGAAAACAATGCACATAGTGAATCATCCAATCAGAAACACACAGCTTTATATTATTACAAAAAAG
AAAAACACCTCACCTTGTCTTTGTTTCGCAGCACAGACAGAAATCATTTTAAGACAGAGGATCACATAGG
CAGTTGTACACCCAGCTGACAAACACTTTGGGTCTGGATTTCCTCCCCCAACCACATTACATCAGCTTTG
ACACATCTGTAAAACATCTTCTCTGCAGAAAGTCAGACCCTAAAGATCAAACCCAGGGAGGCACCCTCTC
CCCAGGCCAGCTACTCTAACTCATAACCCTCTGAAGACACTTGGTAAAGGCAACACAGCTGACGAGAGCA
GTGCTGCCTCAGCAGTAGTGGGCTCTGGCCCCGCCAAGGCAGGGAGGACTAGGGCCGAGCTTCTGAGAAG
CCATCCAGATAGGCAAGGGAGAAGGGGAGGGGGTGCAGTGGGGATAAAAGAACCTGATGAAATGGAAGAA
AGCATTACCTTGGGAGTTACCATTTTGAATTATTATATAATCAGACTCTAGCCTGGCATCACGGAGACTC
CAAGAGCCACGGACAATGGGAAAGAAGTGTACTTCTTGAATGCAATTCAAAGTTATCTGAACTTTTTTCA
CTGTTTCTAGATTCCACTTTGCTTGGGAAACTACAAGAACTTCTTTAATCAGCCATGGCCTTCCAAAAAG
TAGAGTGATGTGGCAGGCAAGACAGGGACAAGCAGGCCCACCTGGTAAAGGATGGCTCTGACATTAGAAC
CTGTTGGCTGCCCTCTCCACTGCCAGGGAAGGAAGCTGGCCATGCAGGTGAAGAAAGGCACCAGCCCTGT
TTCCTGCCTGAAGGGCAGCATCAAGGTCATAGTGTCCAAAGGCCCGGAAGAGGTCAGTCTCAGATGGGTG
CTGGCAGAGTCCTAGCCAAGTGGCCAGGCTGAATCCTTCCTGAGCCACCTGCAGGAAGAGTCAGGAGGGC
GAGGCTCTGGCCACTGCCTTGCAGCTCACAGCTGGTTCACACATGCATGCAAAGGGCAGGTAACTAAGTA
ACCAACCCCCAGAAAGCAGTTTCATCGTTTTTGTTTTTATTTTTCCCCTTTCAACCTGGTTTTCGGCTCT
GGAAGCTGTTCCTGTGCACAGTTCTATTTCACTCGAGGCTAGCGAGCTCGTTTAAACAACTAGAATTACA
CGGCGATCTTGCCGCCCTTCTTGGCCTTAATGAGAATCTCGCGGATCTTGCGGGCGTCCAACTTGCCGGT
CAGTCCTTTAGGCACCTCGTCCACGAACACAACACCACCGCGCAGCTTCTTGGCGGTTGTAACCTGGCTG
GCCACATAGTCCACGATCTCCTTCTCGGTCATGGTTTTACCGTGTTCCAGCACGACGACTGCGGCGGGCA
GCTCGCCGGCATCGTCGTCGGGCAGGCCGGCGACCCCGGCGTCGAAGATGTTGGGGTGTTGCAGCAGGAT
GCTCTCCAGTTCGGCTGGGGCTACCTGGTAGCCCTTGTATTTGATCAGGCTCTTCAGCCGGTCCACGATG
AAGAAGTGCTCGTCCTCGTCCCAGTAGGCGATGTCGCCGCTGTGCAGCCAGCCGTCCTTGTCGATGAGAG
CGTTTGTAGCCTCGGGGTTGTTAACGTAGCCGCTCATGATCATGGGGCCACGGACGCACAGCTCGCCGCG
CTGGTTCACACCCAGTGTCTTACCGGTGTCCAAGTCCACCACCTTAGCCTCGAAGAAGGGCACCACCTTG
CCTACTGCGCCAGGCTTGTCGTCCCCTTCGGGGGTGATCAGAATGGCGCTGGTTGTTTCTGTCAGGCCGT
AGCCCTGGCGGATGCCTGGTAGGTGGAAGCGTTTGGCCACGGCCTCACCTACCTCCTTGCTGAGCGGCGC
CCCGCCGCTGGCGATCTCGTGCAAGTTGCTTAGGTCGTACTTGTCGATGAGAGTGCTCTTAGCGAAGAAG
CTAAATAGTGTGGGCACCAGCAGGGCAGATTGAATCTTATAGTCTTGCAAGCTGCGCAAGAATAGCTCCT
CCTCGAAGCGGTACATGAGCACGACCCGAAAGCCGCAGATCAAGTAGCCCAGCGTGGTGAACATGCCGAA
GCCGTGGTGAAATGGCACCACGCTGAGGATAGCGGTGTCGGGGATGATCTGGTTGCCGAAGATGGGGTCG
CGGGCATGACTGAATCGGACACAAGCGGTGCGGTGCGGTAGGGCTACGCCCTTGGGCAATCCGGTACTGC
CACTACTGTTCATGATCAGGGCGATGGTTTTGTCCCGGTCGAAGCTCTCGGGCACGAAGTCGTACTCGTT
GAAGCCGGGTGGCAAATGGGAAGTCACGAAGGTGTACATGCTTTGGAAGCCCTGGTAGTCGGTCTTGCTA
TCCATGATGATGATCTTTTGTATGATCGGTAGCTTCTTTTGCACGTTGAGGATCTTTTGCAGCCCTTTCT
TGCTCACGAATACGACGGTGGGCTGGCTGATGCCCATGCTGTTCAGCAGCTCGCGCTCGTTGTAGATGTC
GTTAGCTGGGGCCACAGCCACACCGATGAACAGGGCACCCAACACGGGCATGAAGAACTGCAAGCTATTC
TCGCTGCACACCACGATCCGATGGTTTGTATTCAGCCCATAGCGCTTCATAGCTTCTGCCAGCCGAACGC
TCATCTCGAAGTACTCGGCGTAGGTAATGTCCACCTCGATATGTGCGTCGGTAAAGGCGATGGTGCCGGG
CACCAGGGCGTAGCGCTTCATGGCTTTGTGCAGCTGCTCGCCGGCGGTCCCGTCTTCGAGTGGGTAGAAT
GGCGCTGGGCCCTTCTTAATGTTTTTGGCATCTTCCATGGTGGCTTTACCAACAGTACCGGATTGCCAAG
CTTGGGCTGCAGGTCGAAAGGCCCGGAGATGAGGAAGAGGAGAACAGCGCGGCAGACGTGCGCTTTTGAA
GCGTGCAGAATGCCGGGCCTCCGGAGGACCTTCGGGCGCCCGCCCCGCCCCTGAGCCCGCCCCTGAGCCC
GCCCCCGGACCCACCCCTTCCCAGCCTCTGAGCCCAGAAAGCGAAGGAGCAAAGCTGCTATTGGCCGCTG
CCCCAAAGGCCTACCCGCTTCCATTGCTCAGCGGTGCTGTCCATCTGCACGAGACTAGTGAGACGTGCTA
CTTCCATTTGTCACGTCCTGCACGACGCGAGCTGCGGGGCGGGGGGGAACTTCCTGACTAGGGGAGGAGT
AGAAGGTGGCGCGAAGGGGCCACCAAAGAACGGAGCCGGTTGGCGCCTACCGGTGGATGTGGAATGTGTG
CGAGGCCAGAGGCCACTTGTGTAGCGCCAAGTGCCCAGCGGGGCTGCTAAAGCGCATGCTCCAGACTGCC
TTGGGAAAAGCGCCTCCCCTACCCGGTAGATCTCGATCCTCTACGCCGGACGCATCGTGGCCGGAGTACT
GCGGTTTATCTCGATGGCTACGAGGGCAGACAGTAAGTGGATTTACCATAATCCCTTAATTGTACGCACC
GCTAAAACGCGTTCAGCGCGATCACGGCAGCAGACAGGTAAAAATGGCAACAAACCACCCGAAAAACTGC
CGCAATCGCGCCTGATAAATTTTAACCGTATGAATACCTATGCAACCAGAGGGTACAGGCCACATTACCC
CCACTTAATCCACTGAAGCTGCCATTTTTCATGGTTTCACCATCCCAGCGAAGGGCCATCCAGCGTGCGT
TCCTGTATTTCCGGACTATAAAAGGATCTAGGTGAAGATCCTTTTTGATAATCTCATGACCAAAATCCCT
TAACGTGAGTTTTCGTTCCACTGAGCGTCAGACCCCGTAGAAAAGATCAAAGGATCTTC
